Addgene plasmid #123597: pcDNA6-N-3XFLAG-Ubac2
Depositing lab: Bruce Beutler. Publication: LMBR1L regulates lymphopoiesis through Wnt/beta-catenin signaling. Choi JH, Zhong X, McAlpine W, Liao TC, Zhang D, Fang B, Russell J, Ludwig S, Nair-Gill E, Zhang Z, Wang KW, Misawa T, Zhan X, Choi M, Wang T, Li X, Tang M, Sun Q, Yu L, Murray AR, Moresco EMY, Beutler B. Science. 2019 May 10;364(6440). pii: 364/6440/eaau0812. doi: 10.1126/science.aau0812. PubMed 31073040.
Backbone
  Vector backbone: pcDNA6
  Backbone size w/o insert (bp): 5079
  Total vector size (bp): 6117
  Vector type: Mammalian Expression
Growth in bacteria
  Bacterial resistance: Ampicillin, 100 μg/mL
  Growth temperature: 37°C
  Growth strain: DH5alpha
  Copy number: Unknown
Gene/Insert
  Gene/Insert name: ubiquitin associated domain containing 2
  Species: M. musculus (mouse)
  Insert size (bp): 1038
  GenBank ID: NP_081137.2
  Entrez Gene: Ubac2 (a.k.a. 1190008A14Rik, AW554959, Phgdhl1)
  Tag / fusion protein: FLAG (N terminal on backbone)
  Cloning method: Ligation Independent Cloning
  Sequencing primers: 5′ TAATACGACTCACTATAGGG; 3′ TAGAAGGCACAGTCGAGGC
Terms and licenses: Academic/Nonprofit Terms; Industry Terms: Not Available to Industry
How to cite: pcDNA6-N-3XFLAG-Ubac2 was a gift from Bruce Beutler (Addgene plasmid # 123597 ; http://n2t.net/addgene:123597 ; RRID:Addgene_123597)
