[The description below was written by a language model from this plasmid's Addgene catalogue record and pLannotate feature annotations shown in this document.]
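Description:
pcDNA6-N-3XFLAG-Ubac2 is a mammalian expression plasmid of about 6.1 kb, built on the pcDNA6 backbone, that produces mouse Ubac2 (ubiquitin associated domain containing 2, also known as Phgdhl1) with an N-terminal FLAG epitope supplied by the backbone. The roughly 1 kb coding sequence was inserted by ligation-independent cloning downstream of the human cytomegalovirus immediate-early enhancer and promoter, and transcripts are terminated by the bovine growth hormone polyadenylation signal. A T7 promoter lies between the CMV promoter and the tag, which allows in vitro transcription and provides a sequencing primer site. The automated annotation detects only a fragment of the 3xFLAG sequence just upstream of the Ubac2 open reading frame, although the plasmid name indicates a triple FLAG tag. Short hits to an HIV-1 LTR, bleomycin-resistance genes and lacI are small fragments and probably not functional elements.

In E. coli the plasmid replicates from a high-copy ColE1/pUC-type origin and is selected with ampicillin through the β-lactamase gene. An f1 origin is also present, permitting single-stranded DNA production. For selection in mammalian cells, a blasticidin S deaminase cassette is driven by the SV40 early promoter and followed by an SV40 polyadenylation signal. The bacterial EM7 promoter in front of it also allows blasticidin selection in bacteria.

The construct suits transient or stable expression of epitope-tagged Ubac2 for detection and immunoprecipitation with anti-FLAG antibodies. It was deposited with a study of LMBR1L in lymphopoiesis. The feature annotation notes that Ubac2 acts with LMBR1L and the E3 ligase AMFR to negatively regulate canonical Wnt signalling in lymphocytes, by promoting ubiquitin-mediated degradation of β-catenin and the Wnt receptors FZD6 and LRP6.
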