Features (pLannotate 1.2.2; 23 found; start..end, strand, type, name):
      1..380     +  enhancer       CMV enhancer: human cytomegalovirus immediate early enhancer
    381..584     +  promoter       CMV promoter: human cytomegalovirus (CMV) immediate early promoter
    580..613     +  LTR            5' LTR (truncated) (fragment): truncated 5' long terminal repeat (LTR) from HIV-1
    629..647     +  promoter       T7 promoter: promoter for bacteriophage T7 RNA polymerase
    695..715     +  CDS            3xFLAG (fragment): three tandem FLAG® epitope tags
    738..1772    +  CDS            Ubac2: UBAC2_MOUSE - Also known as Phgdhl1. Experimental evidence at protein level: Swiss-Prot protein existence level 1. Restricts trafficking of FAF2 from the endoplasmic reticulum to lipid droplets (By similarity). In association with LMBR1L and E3 ubiquitin-protein ligase AMFR, negatively regulates the canonical Wnt signaling pathway in the lymphocytes by promoting the ubiquitin- mediated degradation of CTNNB1 and Wnt receptors FZD6 and LRP6 (PubMed:31073040). From Mus musculus (Mouse).
   1844..2068    +  polyA_signal   bGH poly(A) signal: bovine growth hormone polyadenylation signal
   2072..2093    +  promoter       SV40 promoter (fragment): SV40 enhancer and early promoter
   2114..2542    +  rep_origin     f1 ori (sequence partly withheld): f1 bacteriophage origin of replication; arrow indicates direction of (+) strand synthesis
   2556..2885    +  promoter       SV40 promoter: SV40 enhancer and early promoter
   2933..2980    +  promoter       EM7 promoter: synthetic bacterial promoter&nbsp
   2999..3397    +  CDS            BSD: blasticidin S deaminase; Aspergillus terreus BSD; confers resistance to blasticidin
   3398..3425    +  CDS            BleoR (fragment): antibiotic-binding protein; Sh ble from Streptoalloteichus hindustanus; confers resistance to bleomycin, phleomycin, and Zeocin™
   3435..3560    +  CDS            ble (fragment): BLE_KLEPN - Experimental evidence at protein level: Swiss-Prot protein existence level 1. Binding protein with a strong affinity to the bleomycin family of antibiotics. Binds to CL990; an antimitotic-antibiotic compound. From Klebsiella pneumoniae.
   3555..3676    +  polyA_signal   SV40 poly(A) signal: SV40 polyadenylation signal
   3749..3765    -  protein_bind   lac operator: The lac repressor binds to the lac operator to inhibit transcription in E. coli. This inhibition can be relieved by adding lactose or isopropyl-β-D-thiogalactopyranoside (IPTG). lac repressor encoded by lacI
   3773..3803    -  promoter       lac promoter: promoter for the E. coli lac operon
   3818..3839    -  protein_bind   CAP binding site: CAP binding activates transcription in the presence of cAMP. E. coli catabolite activator protein
   3852..3944    -  CDS            lacI (fragment): lac repressor; lacI; The lac repressor binds to the lac operator to inhibit transcription in E. coli. This inhibition can be relieved by adding lactose or isopropyl-β-D-thiogalactopyranoside (IPTG).
   4127..4715    -  rep_origin     ori: high-copy-number ColE1/pMB1/pBR322/pUC origin of replication
   4886..5746    -  CDS            AmpR: β-lactamase; bla; confers resistance to ampicillin, carbenicillin, and related antibiotics
   5747..5851    -  promoter       AmpR promoter: bla
   5910..5962    -  misc_feature   bom (fragment): basis of mobility region from pBR322
>Addgene plasmid #123597 | pcDNA6-N-3XFLAG-Ubac2 | addgene full sequence | sequence record 244128 | Addgene NGS Result
GACATTGATTATTGACTAGTTATTAATAGTAATCAATTACGGGGTCATTAGTTCATAGCCCATATATGGA
GTTCCGCGTTACATAACTTACGGTAAATGGCCCGCCTGGCTGACCGCCCAACGACCCCCGCCCATTGACG
TCAATAATGACGTATGTTCCCATAGTAACGCCAATAGGGACTTTCCATTGACGTCAATGGGTGGAGTATT
TACGGTAAACTGCCCACTTGGCAGTACATCAAGTGTATCATATGCCAAGTACGCCCCCTATTGACGTCAA
TGACGGTAAATGGCCCGCCTGGCATTATGCCCAGTACATGACCTTATGGGACTTTCCTACTTGGCAGTAC
ATCTACGTATTAGTCATCGCTATTACCATGGTGATGCGGTTTTGGCAGTACATCAATGGGCGTGGATAGC
GGTTTGACTCACGGGGATTTCCAAGTCTCCACCCCATTGACGTCAATGGGAGTTTGTTTTGGCACCAAAA
TCAACGGGACTTTCCAAAATGTCGTAACAACTCCGCCCCATTGACGCAAATGGGCGGTAGGCGTGTACGG
TGGGAGGTCTATATAAGCAGAGCTCTCTGGCTAACTAGAGAACCCACTGCTTACTGGCTTATCGAAATTA
ATACGACTCACTATAGGGAGACCCAAGCTGGCTAGTTAGAGCTCCTTAAGGTTAACGCCACCATGGACTA
CAAAGACGATGACGACAAGTCTAGAGAATTCGGATCCATGTTCACCAGCACCGGCTCCAGTGGGCTTTAT
AAGGCACCTCTGTCGAAGAGTCTTCTGCTGGTCCCCAGTGCCCTGTCCCTCCTGCTGACTCTCCTGCTGC
CTCACTGTCAGAAGTTCTTCGTGTATGACCTCCATGCTGTCAAGCACGACTTGCAGATTTGGAGGCTGAT
ATGCGGAAGAATAATTTGCCTTGACTTGAAAGACGCTTTCTGTAGTGGTCTTCTCATTTATAACTTCAGA
ATATTTGAAAGAAGATATGGAAGCAGGAAGTTCGCATCCTTCTTGCTGGGTTCCTGGGTCTTGTCAGCCT
TGTTTGATTTTATCCTCGTGGAAGCCGTGCAGTATTCGCTTGGTGTCACAGTGGCCAGCAACTTACCTTC
TGGATTCTTGGCGCCCGTGTTCGCTCTCTTTGTTCCATTTCACTGCTCCATCCCAAGAGTCCAGGTGGCG
CAGATCCTGGGCCCGTTGTCCATCACAAACAAGACATTGATTTATATATTGGGACTACAGCTTTTCACCT
CTGGGTCCTACATCTGGATTGTAGCCATGAGTGGACTTATCTCTGGCATGTGCTATGACCGCAAAGTGCT
CCAGGTCCACCAGGTGCTCCGCATCCCTGGCAGAATGGCCGAGTTCTTCTCCTGGGCCCTTGAGCCCATC
TTCTCATCTTCAGAACCCACCAGCGAGGCCAGGGTTGGGATGGGAGCCACCGTGGACATCCAGAGACAGC
AGAGGATGGAGCAGCTGGACCGGCAGCTGATGCTCTCTCAGTTTGCACAAGTGAGGCGTCAAAGGCAGCA
GCAGGGAGGAATGATCAATTGGAACCGGCTTTTCCCCCCTTTACGTCAGCGACGAAATATCAACTATCAA
GATGGACCTCGGTCTGAGCAGCGAGCATCTCCTCCCCTGGAAGTTTCTGAAGAGCAGGTTGCCCGCCTCA
TGGAGATGGGATTTTCCAGAGGGGACGCCTTGGAGGCCCTGAGGGCCTCAAACAATGACCTCAATGTGGC
CACCAACTTCCTGCTGCAGCACTGACTCGAGCCATGGAAGCTTGATATCTAACTGACTGAACCGGTGGTA
CCAAACCCGCTGATCAGCCTCGACTGTGCCTTCTAGTTGCCAGCCATCTGTTGTTTGCCCCTCCCCCGTG
CCTTCCTTGACCCTGGAAGGTGCCACTCCCACTGTCCTTTCCTAATAAAATGAGGAAATTGCATCGCATT
GTCTGAGTAGGTGTCATTCTATTCTGGGGGGTGGGGTGGGGCAGGACAGCAAGGGGGAGGATTGGGAAGA
CAATAGCAGGCATGCTGGGGATGCGGTGGGCTCTATGGCTTCTGAGGCGGAAAGAACCAGCTGGGGCTCT
AGGGGGTATCCCC
[124 nt withheld, positions 2114-2237]
C
[91 nt withheld, positions 2239-2329]
A
[49 nt withheld, positions 2331-2379]
CCTTTGACGTTGGAGTCCACGTTCTTT
[37 nt withheld, positions 2407-2443]
ACCCTATCTCGGTCTATTCTTTTGATTTATAAGGGATTTTGCCGATTTCGGCCTATTGGTTAAAAAATGA
GCTGATTTAACAAAAATTTAACGCGAATTAATTCTGTGGAATGTGTGTCAGTTAGGGTGTGGAAAGTCCC
CAGGCTCCCCAGCAGGCAGAAGTATGCAAAGCATGCATCTCAATTAGTCAGCAACCAGGTGTGGAAAGTC
CCCAGGCTCCCCAGCAGGCAGAAGTATGCAAAGCATGCATCTCAATTAGTCAGCAACCATAGTCCCGCCC
CTAACTCCGCCCATCCCGCCCCTAACTCCGCCCAGTTCCGCCCATTCTCCGCCCCATGGCTGACTAATTT
TTTTTATTTATGCAGAGGCCGAGGCCGCCTCTGCCTCTGAGCTATTCCAGAAGTAGTGAGGAGGCTTTTT
TGGAGGCCTAGGCTTTTGCAAAAAGCTCCCGGGAGCTTGTATATCCATTTTCGGATCTGATCAGCACGTG
TTGACAATTAATCATCGGCATAGTATATCGGCATAGTATAATACGACAAGGTGAGGAACTAAACCATGGC
CAAGCCTTTGTCTCAAGAAGAATCCACCCTCATTGAAAGAGCAACGGCTACAATCAACAGCATCCCCATC
TCTGAAGACTACAGCGTCGCCAGCGCAGCTCTCTCTAGCGACGGCCGCATCTTCACTGGTGTCAATGTAT
ATCATTTTACTGGGGGACCTTGTGCAGAACTCGTGGTGCTGGGCACTGCTGCTGCTGCGGCAGCTGGCAA
CCTGACTTGTATCGTCGCGATCGGAAATGAGAACAGGGGCATCTTGAGCCCCTGCGGACGGTGCCGACAG
GTGCTTCTCGATCTGCATCCTGGGATCAAAGCCATAGTGAAGGACAGTGATGGACAGCCGACGGCAGTTG
GGATTCGTGAATTGCTGCCCTCTGGTTATGTGTGGGAGGGCTAAGCACTTCGTGGCCGAGGAGCAGGACT
GACACGTGCTACGAGATTTCGATTCCACCGCCGCCTTCTATGAAAGGTTGGGCTTCGGAATCGTTTTCCG
GGACGCCGGCTGGATGATCCTCCAGCGCGGGGATCTCATGCTGGAGTTCTTCGCCCACCCCAACTTGTTT
ATTGCAGCTTATAATGGTTACAAATAAAGCAATAGCATCACAAATTTCACAAATAAAGCATTTTTTTCAC
TGCATTCTAGTTGTGGTTTGTCCAAACTCATCAATGTATCTTATCATGTCTGTATACCGTCGACCTCTAG
CTAGAGCTTGGCGTAATCATGGTCATAGCTGTTTCCTGTGTGAAATTGTTATCCGCTCACAATTCCACAC
AACATACGAGCCGGAAGCATAAAGTGTAAAGCCTGGGGTGCCTAATGAGTGAGCTAACTCACATTAATTG
CGTTGCGCTCACTGCCCGCTTTCCAGTCGGGAAACCTGTCGTGCCAGCTGCATTAATGAATCGGCCAACG
CGCGGGGAGAGGCGGTTTGCGTATTGGGCGCTCTTCCGCTTCCTCGCTCACTGACTCGCTGCGCTCGGTC
GTTCGGCTGCGGCGAGCGGTATCAGCTCACTCAAAGGCGGTAATACGGTTATCCACAGAATCAGGGGATA
ACGCAGGAAAGAACATGTGAGCAAAAGGCCAGCAAAAGGCCAGGAACCGTAAAAAGGCCGCGTTGCTGGC
GTTTTTCCATAGGCTCCGCCCCCCTGACGAGCATCACAAAAATCGACGCTCAAGTCAGAGGTGGCGAAAC
CCGACAGGACTATAAAGATACCAGGCGTTTCCCCCTGGAAGCTCCCTCGTGCGCTCTCCTGTTCCGACCC
TGCCGCTTACCGGATACCTGTCCGCCTTTCTCCCTTCGGGAAGCGTGGCGCTTTCTCATAGCTCACGCTG
TAGGTATCTCAGTTCGGTGTAGGTCGTTCGCTCCAAGCTGGGCTGTGTGCACGAACCCCCCGTTCAGCCC
GACCGCTGCGCCTTATCCGGTAACTATCGTCTTGAGTCCAACCCGGTAAGACACGACTTATCGCCACTGG
CAGCAGCCACTGGTAACAGGATTAGCAGAGCGAGGTATGTAGGCGGTGCTACAGAGTTCTTGAAGTGGTG
GCCTAACTACGGCTACACTAGAAGAACAGTATTTGGTATCTGCGCTCTGCTGAAGCCAGTTACCTTCGGA
AAAAGAGTTGGTAGCTCTTGATCCGGCAAACAAACCACCGCTGGTAGCGGTGGTTTTTTTGTTTGCAAGC
AGCAGATTACGCGCAGAAAAAAAGGATCTCAAGAAGATCCTTTGATCTTTTCTACGGGGTCTGACGCTCA
GTGGAACGAAAACTCACGTTAAGGGATTTTGGTCATGAGATTATCAAAAAGGATCTTCACCTAGATCCTT
TTAAATTAAAAATGAAGTTTTAAATCAATCTAAAGTATATATGAGTAAACTTGGTCTGACAGTTACCAAT
GCTTAATCAGTGAGGCACCTATCTCAGCGATCTGTCTATTTCGTTCATCCATAGTTGCCTGACTCCCCGT
CGTGTAGATAACTACGATACGGGAGGGCTTACCATCTGGCCCCAGTGCTGCAATGATACCGCGAGACCCA
CGCTCACCGGCTCCAGATTTATCAGCAATAAACCAGCCAGCCGGAAGGGCCGAGCGCAGAAGTGGTCCTG
CAACTTTATCCGCCTCCATCCAGTCTATTAATTGTTGCCGGGAAGCTAGAGTAAGTAGTTCGCCAGTTAA
TAGTTTGCGCAACGTTGTTGCCATTGCTACAGGCATCGTGGTGTCACGCTCGTCGTTTGGTATGGCTTCA
TTCAGCTCCGGTTCCCAACGATCAAGGCGAGTTACATGATCCCCCATGTTGTGCAAAAAAGCGGTTAGCT
CCTTCGGTCCTCCGATCGTTGTCAGAAGTAAGTTGGCCGCAGTGTTATCACTCATGGTTATGGCAGCACT
GCATAATTCTCTTACTGTCATGCCATCCGTAAGATGCTTTTCTGTGACTGGTGAGTACTCAACCAAGTCA
TTCTGAGAATAGTGTATGCGGCGACCGAGTTGCTCTTGCCCGGCGTCAATACGGGATAATACCGCGCCAC
ATAGCAGAACTTTAAAAGTGCTCATCATTGGAAAACGTTCTTCGGGGCGAAAACTCTCAAGGATCTTACC
GCTGTTGAGATCCAGTTCGATGTAACCCACTCGTGCACCCAACTGATCTTCAGCATCTTTTACTTTCACC
AGCGTTTCTGGGTGAGCAAAAACAGGAAGGCAAAATGCCGCAAAAAAGGGAATAAGGGCGACACGGAAAT
GTTGAATACTCATACTCTTCCTTTTTCAATATTATTGAAGCATTTATCAGGGTTATTGTCTCATGAGCGG
ATACATATTTGAATGTATTTAGAAAAATAAACAAATAGGGGTTCCGCGCACATTTCCCCGAAAAGTGCCA
CCTGACGTCGACGGATCGGGAGATCTCCCGATCCCCTATGGTGCACTCTCAGTACAATCTGCTCTGATGC
CGCATAGTTAAGCCAGTATCTGCTCCCTGCTTGTGTGTTGGAGGTCGCTGAGTAGTGCGCGAGCAAAATT
TAAGCTACAACAAGGCAAGGCTTGACCGACAATTGCATGAAGAATCTGCTTAGGGTTAGGCGTTTTGCGC
TGCTTCGCGATGTACGGGCCAGATATACGCGTT
